>Addgene plasmid #21845 | ATF4 1: Mouse ATF4 (CHOP11/cATF)-WT | addgene full sequence | sequence record 246519 | Addgene NGS Result
GACGGATCGGGAGATCTCCCGATCCCCTATGGTGCACTCTCAGTACAATCTGCTCTGATGCCGCATAGTT
AAGCCAGTATCTGCTCCCTGCTTGTGTGTTGGAGGTCGCTGAGTAGTGCGCGAGCAAAATTTAAGCTACA
ACAAGGCAAGGCTTGACCGACAATTGCATGAAGAATCTGCTTAGGGTTAGGCGTTTTGCGCTGCTTCGCG
ATGTACGGGCCAGATATACGCGTTGACATTGATTATTGACTAGTTATTAATAGTAATCAATTACGGGGTC
ATTAGTTCATAGCCCATATATGGAGTTCCGCGTTACATAACTTACGGTAAATGGCCCGCCTGGCTGACCG
CCCAACGACCCCCGCCCATTGACGTCAATAATGACGTATGTTCCCATAGTAACGCCAATAGGGACTTTCC
ATTGACGTCAATGGGTGGAGTATTTACGGTAAACTGCCCACTTGGCAGTACATCAAGTGTATCATATGCC
AAGTACGCCCCCTATTGACGTCAATGACGGTAAATGGCCCGCCTGGCATTATGCCCAGTACATGACCTTA
TGGGACTTTCCTACTTGGCAGTACATCTACGTATTAGTCATCGCTATTACCATGGTGATGCGGTTTTGGC
AGTACATCAATGGGCGTGGATAGCGGTTTGACTCACGGGGATTTCCAAGTCTCCACCCCATTGACGTCAA
TGGGAGTTTGTTTTGGCACCAAAATCAACGGGACTTTCCAAAATGTCGTAACAACTCCGCCCCATTGACG
CAAATGGGCGGTAGGCGTGTACGGTGGGAGGTCTATATAAGCAGAGCTCTCTGGCTAACTAGAGAACCCA
CTGCTTACTGGCTTATCGAAATTAATACGACTCACTATAGGGAGACCCAAGCTTGGTACCGAGCTCGGAT
CCACTAGTAACGGCCGCCAGTGTGCTGGAATTCGGCACGAGACGAAATCCAGCAGCAGTGTTGCTGTAAC
GGACAAAGATACCTTCGAGTTAAGCACATTCCTGGAATCCAGCAAAGCCCCACAACATGACCGAGATGAG
CTTCCTGAACAGCGAAGTGTTGGCGGGGGACTTGATGTCCCCCTTCGACCAGTCGGGTTTGGGGGCTGAA
GAAAGCCTAGGTCTCTTAGATGACTATCTGGAGGTGGCCAAGCACTTGAAACCTCATGGGTTCTCCAGCG
ACAAGGCGGGCTCCTCGGAATGGCCGGCTATGGATGATGGCTTGGCCAGTGCCTCAGACACCGGCAAGGA
GGATGCCTTTTCCGGGACAGATTGGATGTTGGAGAAAATGGATCTGAAAGAGTTTGACTTCGATGCTCTG
TTTCGAATGGATGACCTGGAAACCATGCCAGATGAGCTCTTGACCACGTTGGATGACACATGTGATCTTT
TTGCCCCTCTAGTCCAAGAGACTAATAAGGAGCCCCCTCAGACAGTGAACCCAATTGGCCATCTCCCAGA
AAGTTTAATAAAAGTCGACCAGGTTGCCCCCTTTACATTCTTGCAGCCTTTCCCCTGTTCCCCAGGGGTT
CTGTCTTCCACTCCAGAGCATTCCTTTAGTTTAGAGCTAGGCAGTGAAGTTGATATCTCTGAAGGAGACA
GGAAGCCTGACTCTGCTGCTTACATTACTCTAATCCCTCCATGTGTAAAGGAGGAAGACACTCCCTCTGA
CAATGACAGTGGCATCTGTATGAGCCCGGAGTCCTACCTGGGCTCTCCCCAGCATAGCCCCTCCACCTCC
AGGGCCCCACCAGACAATCTGCCTTCTCCAGGTGGTTCCCGTGGGTCTCCTCGGCCCAAACCTTATGACC
CACCTGGAGTTAGTTTGACAGCTAAAGTGAAGACTGAGAAATTGGATAAGAAGCTGAAAAAGATGGAGCA
AAACAAGACAGCAGCCACTAGGTACCGCCAGAAGAAGCGGGCTGAGCAGGAGGCCCTCACTGGCGAGTGT
AAGGAGCTAGAAAAAAAGAATGAGGCTCTGAAAGAGAAGGCAGATTCTCTGGCCAAGGAGATCCAGTATC
TGAAAGACCTGATAGAAGAGGTCCGTAAGGCAAGGGGGAAGAAGAGAGTTCCGTAATAGGGTAGTCAGGT
GCTTTGTGCTTGTACATAGTCTTGTGTTGCTGTGTTTGCTGTAATAAATTATTTTGTAGTGAAAGTAAAA
AAAAAAAAAAAAAAAAACCTCGTGCCGCTCGTGCCGAATTCTGCAGATATCCATCACACTGGCGGCCGCT
CGAGCATGCATCTAGAGGGCCCTATTCTATAGTGTCACCTAAATGCTAGAGCTCGCTGATCAGCCTCGAC
TGTGCCTTCTAGTTGCCAGCCATCTGTTGTTTGCCCCTCCCCCGTGCCTTCCTTGACCCTGGAAGGTGCC
ACTCCCACTGTCCTTTCCTAATAAAATGAGGAAATTGCATCGCATTGTCTGAGTAGGTGTCATTCTATTC
TGGGGGGTGGGGTGGGGCAGGACAGCAAGGGGGAGGATTGGGAAGACAATAGCAGGCATGCTGGGGATGC
GGTGGGCTCTATGGCTTCTGAGGCGGAAAGAACCAGCTGGGGCTCTAGGGGGTATCCCC
[124 nt withheld, positions 2580-2703]
C
[91 nt withheld, positions 2705-2795]
A
[49 nt withheld, positions 2797-2845]
CCTTTGACGTTGGAGTCCACGTTCTTT
[37 nt withheld, positions 2873-2909]
ACCCTATCTCGGTCTATTCTTTTGATTTATAAGGGATTTTGCCGATTTCGGCCTATTGGTTAAAAAATGA
GCTGATTTAACAAAAATTTAACGCGAATTAATTCTGTGGAATGTGTGTCAGTTAGGGTGTGGAAAGTCCC
CAGGCTCCCCAGCAGGCAGAAGTATGCAAAGCATGCATCTCAATTAGTCAGCAACCAGGTGTGGAAAGTC
CCCAGGCTCCCCAGCAGGCAGAAGTATGCAAAGCATGCATCTCAATTAGTCAGCAACCATAGTCCCGCCC
CTAACTCCGCCCATCCCGCCCCTAACTCCGCCCAGTTCCGCCCATTCTCCGCCCCATGGCTGACTAATTT
TTTTTATTTATGCAGAGGCCGAGGCCGCCTCTGCCTCTGAGCTATTCCAGAAGTAGTGAGGAGGCTTTTT
TGGAGGCCTAGGCTTTTGCAAAAAGCTCCCGGGCTCGACTAGAGATCCCTCGACCTCGAGATCCATTGTG
CTCTAAAGCCTAAGATGAGCTTTCCATGTAAATTTGTAGCCAGCTTCCTTCTGATTTTCAATGTTTCTTC
CAAAGGTGCAGTCTCCAAAGAGATTACGAATGCCTTGGAAACCTGGGGTGCCTTGGGTCAGGACATCAAC
TTGGACATTCCTAGTTTTCAAATGAGTGATGATATTGACGATATAAAATGGGAAAAAACTTCAGACAAGA
AAAAGATTGCACAATTCAGAAAAGAGAAAGAGACTTTCAAGGAAAAAGATACATATAAGCTATTTAAAAA
TGGAACTCTGAAAATTAAGCATCTGAAGACCGATGATCAGGATATCTACAAGGTATCAATATATGATACA
AAAGGAAAAAATGTGTTGGAAAAAATATTTGATTTGAAGATTCAAGAGAGGGTCTCAAAACCAAAGATCT
CCTGGACTTGTATCAACACAACCCTGACCTGTGAGGTAATGAATGGAACTGACCCCGAATTAAACCTGTA
TCAAGATGGGAAACATCTAAAACTTTCTCAGAGGGTCATCACACACAAGTGGACCACCAGCCTGAGTGCA
AAATTCAAGTGCACAGCAGGGAACAAAGTCAGCAAGGAATCCAGTGTCGAGCCTGTCAGCTGTCCAGAGA
AAGGTCTGGACATCTATCTCATCATTGGCATATGTGGAGGAGGCAGCCTCTTGATGGTCTTTGTGGCACT
GCTCGTTTTCTATATCACCAAAAGGAAAAAACAGAGGAGTCGGAGAAATGATGAGGAGCTGGAGACAAGA
GCCCACAGAGTAGCTACTGAAGAAAGGGGCCGGAAGCCCCAACAAATTCCAGCTTCAACCCCTCAGAATC
CAGCAACTTCCCAACATCCTCCTCCACCACCTGGTCATCGTTCCCAGGCACCTAGTCATCGTCCCCCGCC
TCCTGGACACCGTGTTCAGCACCAGCCTCAGAAGAGGCCTCCTGCTCCGTCGGGCACACAAGTTCACCAG
CAGAAAGGCCCGCCCCTCCCCAGACCTCGAGTTCAGCCAAAACCTCCCCATGGGGCAGCAGAAAACTCAT
TGTCCCCTTCCTCTAATTAAAAAAGATAGAAACTGTCTTTTTCAATAAAAAGCACTGTGGATTTCTGCCC
TCCTGATGTGCATATCCGTACTTCCATGAGGTGTTTTCTGTGTGCAGAACATTGTCACCTCCTGAGGCTG
TGGGCCACAGCCACCTCTGCATCTTCGAAATGACCGACCAAGCGACGCCCAACCTGCCATCACGAGATTT
CGATTCCACCGCCGCCTTCTATGAAAGGTTGGGCTTCGGAATCGTTTTCCGGGACGCCGGCTGGATGATC
CTCCAGCGCGGGGATCTCATGCTGGAGTTCTTCGCCCACCCCAACTTGTTTATTGCAGCTTATAATGGTT
ACAAATAAAGCAATAGCATCACAAATTTCACAAATAAAGCATTTTTTTCACTGCATTCTAGTTGTGGTTT
GTCCAAACTCATCAATGTATCTTATCATGTCTGTATACCGTCGACCTCTAGCTAGAGCTTGGCGTAATCA
TGGTCATAGCTGTTTCCTGTGTGAAATTGTTATCCGCTCACAATTCCACACAACATACGAGCCGGAAGCA
TAAAGTGTAAAGCCTGGGGTGCCTAATGAGTGAGCTAACTCACATTAATTGCGTTGCGCTCACTGCCCGC
TTTCCAGTCGGGAAACCTGTCGTGCCAGCTGCATTAATGAATCGGCCAACGCGCGGGGAGAGGCGGTTTG
CGTATTGGGCGCTCTTCCGCTTCCTCGCTCACTGACTCGCTGCGCTCGGTCGTTCGGCTGCGGCGAGCGG
TATCAGCTCACTCAAAGGCGGTAATACGGTTATCCACAGAATCAGGGGATAACGCAGGAAAGAACATGTG
AGCAAAAGGCCAGCAAAAGGCCAGGAACCGTAAAAAGGCCGCGTTGCTGGCGTTTTTCCATAGGCTCCGC
CCCCCTGACGAGCATCACAAAAATCGACGCTCAAGTCAGAGGTGGCGAAACCCGACAGGACTATAAAGAT
ACCAGGCGTTTCCCCCTGGAAGCTCCCTCGTGCGCTCTCCTGTTCCGACCCTGCCGCTTACCGGATACCT
GTCCGCCTTTCTCCCTTCGGGAAGCGTGGCGCTTTCTCATAGCTCACGCTGTAGGTATCTCAGTTCGGTG
TAGGTCGTTCGCTCCAAGCTGGGCTGTGTGCACGAACCCCCCGTTCAGCCCGACCGCTGCGCCTTATCCG
GTAACTATCGTCTTGAGTCCAACCCGGTAAGACACGACTTATCGCCACTGGCAGCAGCCACTGGTAACAG
GATTAGCAGAGCGAGGTATGTAGGCGGTGCTACAGAGTTCTTGAAGTGGTGGCCTAACTACGGCTACACT
AGAAGAACAGTATTTGGTATCTGCGCTCTGCTGAAGCCAGTTACCTTCGGAAAAAGAGTTGGTAGCTCTT
GATCCGGCAAACAAACCACCGCTGGTAGCGGTGGTTTTTTTGTTTGCAAGCAGCAGATTACGCGCAGAAA
AAAAGGATCTCAAGAAGATCCTTTGATCTTTTCTACGGGGTCTGACGCTCAGTGGAACGAAAACTCACGT
TAAGGGATTTTGGTCATGAGATTATCAAAAAGGATCTTCACCTAGATCCTTTTAAATTAAAAATGAAGTT
TTAAATCAATCTAAAGTATATATGAGTAAACTTGGTCTGACAGTTACCAATGCTTAATCAGTGAGGCACC
TATCTCAGCGATCTGTCTATTTCGTTCATCCATAGTTGCCTGACTCCCCGTCGTGTAGATAACTACGATA
CGGGAGGGCTTACCATCTGGCCCCAGTGCTGCAATGATACCGCGAGACCCACGCTCACCGGCTCCAGATT
TATCAGCAATAAACCAGCCAGCCGGAAGGGCCGAGCGCAGAAGTGGTCCTGCAACTTTATCCGCCTCCAT
CCAGTCTATTAATTGTTGCCGGGAAGCTAGAGTAAGTAGTTCGCCAGTTAATAGTTTGCGCAACGTTGTT
GCCATTGCTACAGGCATCGTGGTGTCACGCTCGTCGTTTGGTATGGCTTCATTCAGCTCCGGTTCCCAAC
GATCAAGGCGAGTTACATGATCCCCCATGTTGTGCAAAAAAGCGGTTAGCTCCTTCGGTCCTCCGATCGT
TGTCAGAAGTAAGTTGGCCGCAGTGTTATCACTCATGGTTATGGCAGCACTGCATAATTCTCTTACTGTC
ATGCCATCCGTAAGATGCTTTTCTGTGACTGGTGAGTACTCAACCAAGTCATTCTGAGAATAGTGTATGC
GGCGACCGAGTTGCTCTTGCCCGGCGTCAATACGGGATAATACCGCGCCACATAGCAGAACTTTAAAAGT
GCTCATCATTGGAAAACGTTCTTCGGGGCGAAAACTCTCAAGGATCTTACCGCTGTTGAGATCCAGTTCG
ATGTAACCCACTCGTGCACCCAACTGATCTTCAGCATCTTTTACTTTCACCAGCGTTTCTGGGTGAGCAA
AAACAGGAAGGCAAAATGCCGCAAAAAAGGGAATAAGGGCGACACGGAAATGTTGAATACTCATACTCTT
CCTTTTTCAATATTATTGAAGCATTTATCAGGGTTATTGTCTCATGAGCGGATACATATTTGAATGTATT
TAGAAAAATAAACAAATAGGGGTTCCGCGCACATTTCCCCGAAAAGTGCCACCTGACGTC
Features (pLannotate 1.2.2; 21 found; start..end, strand, type, name):
     28..80      -  misc_feature   bom (fragment): basis of mobility region from pBR322
    235..614     +  enhancer       CMV enhancer: human cytomegalovirus immediate early enhancer
    615..818     +  promoter       CMV promoter: human cytomegalovirus (CMV) immediate early promoter
    814..847     +  LTR            5' LTR (truncated) (fragment): truncated 5' long terminal repeat (LTR) from HIV-1
    863..881     +  promoter       T7 promoter: promoter for bacteriophage T7 RNA polymerase
   1037..2083    +  CDS            Atf4: ATF4_MOUSE - Also known as Creb2 From Mus musculus (Mouse).
   2266..2284    -  promoter       SP6 promoter: promoter for bacteriophage SP6 RNA polymerase
   2310..2534    +  polyA_signal   bGH poly(A) signal: bovine growth hormone polyadenylation signal
   2538..2559    +  promoter       SV40 promoter (fragment): SV40 enhancer and early promoter
   2580..3008    +  rep_origin     f1 ori (sequence partly withheld): f1 bacteriophage origin of replication; arrow indicates direction of (+) strand synthesis
   3022..3351    +  promoter       SV40 promoter: SV40 enhancer and early promoter
   3414..4466    +  CDS            CD2: CD2_HUMAN - Also known as SRBC. Experimental evidence at protein level: Swiss-Prot protein existence level 1. CD2 interacts with lymphocyte function-associated antigen CD58 (LFA-3) and CD48/BCM1 to mediate adhesion between T-cells and other cell types. CD2 is implicated in the triggering of T-cells, the cytoplasmic domain is implicated in the signaling function. From Homo sapiens (Human).
   4619..4777    +  CDS            ble (fragment): BLE_KLEPN - Experimental evidence at protein level: Swiss-Prot protein existence level 1. Binding protein with a strong affinity to the bleomycin family of antibiotics. Binds to CL990; an antimitotic-antibiotic compound. From Klebsiella pneumoniae.
   4772..4893    +  polyA_signal   SV40 poly(A) signal: SV40 polyadenylation signal
   4966..4982    -  protein_bind   lac operator: The lac repressor binds to the lac operator to inhibit transcription in E. coli. This inhibition can be relieved by adding lactose or isopropyl-β-D-thiogalactopyranoside (IPTG). lac repressor encoded by lacI
   4990..5020    -  promoter       lac promoter: promoter for the E. coli lac operon
   5035..5056    -  protein_bind   CAP binding site: CAP binding activates transcription in the presence of cAMP. E. coli catabolite activator protein
   5069..5161    -  CDS            lacI (fragment): lac repressor; lacI; The lac repressor binds to the lac operator to inhibit transcription in E. coli. This inhibition can be relieved by adding lactose or isopropyl-β-D-thiogalactopyranoside (IPTG).
   5344..5932    -  rep_origin     ori: high-copy-number ColE1/pMB1/pBR322/pUC origin of replication
   6103..6963    -  CDS            AmpR: β-lactamase; bla; confers resistance to ampicillin, carbenicillin, and related antibiotics
   6964..7068    -  promoter       AmpR promoter: bla
