[The description below was written by a language model from this plasmid's Addgene catalogue record and pLannotate feature annotations shown in this document.]
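Description:
ATF4 1: Mouse ATF4 (CHOP11/cATF)-WT is a mammalian expression plasmid built on a modified pcDNA3 backbone. It is propagated in E. coli through a high-copy ColE1/pUC-type origin and selected with ampicillin via the β-lactamase gene. An f1 origin is also present, as in the parental vector. The sequenced construct is about 7.1 kb.

The main payload is the wild-type mouse Atf4 coding sequence, assembled from the CHOP11/cATF cDNA clone. It is placed downstream of the human CMV immediate-early enhancer and promoter and terminated by the bovine growth hormone polyadenylation signal. Flanking T7 and SP6 promoters would permit in vitro transcription of either strand. According to the depositor, the translational leader of the ATF4 mRNA has been deleted. This 5′ region normally restricts ATF4 synthesis to conditions of stress-induced eIF2α phosphorylation, so its removal should allow constitutive translation of the protein from the transfected plasmid.

The second cassette differs from standard pcDNA3. The neomycin resistance gene driven by the SV40 early promoter has been replaced by human CD2, a cell-surface protein, followed by the SV40 poly(A) signal. A short ble fragment annotated just after CD2 appears to be a remnant of the original resistance region rather than a functional marker. The plasmid therefore offers no drug selection in mammalian cells. Instead, hCD2 serves as a surface tag that lets transfected cells be identified or enriched. The record supports use for enforced ATF4 expression in mammalian cells, with studies of ATF4 target gene regulation in stress responses a likely application.
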