Addgene plasmid #21845: ATF4 1: Mouse ATF4 (CHOP11/cATF)-WT
Depositing lab: David Ron. Depositing organization: NYU Grossman School of Medicine.
Backbone
  Vector backbone: pcDNA3
  Backbone manufacturer: Invitrogen
  Backbone size w/o insert (bp): 5446
  Vector type: Mammalian Expression
Growth in bacteria
  Bacterial resistance: Ampicillin, 100 μg/mL
  Growth temperature: 37°C
  Growth strain: DH5alpha
  Copy number: High Copy
Gene/Insert
  Gene/Insert name: ATF4
  Species: M. musculus (mouse)
  Insert size (bp): 1609
  Entrez Gene: Atf4 (a.k.a. Atf-4, C/ATF, CREB-2, CREB2, TAXREB67)
  Cloning method: Restriction Enzyme
  Sequencing primers: 5′ CMV-F; 3′ BGH-rev
Terms and licenses: Academic/Nonprofit Terms; Industry Terms: Not Available to Industry
Depositor comments: Mouse ATF4, wild-type, deleted of translational leader, insert assembled from clone CHOP11/cATF (Vallejo, M., et al. Proc Natl Acad Sci U S A 90, 4679-83), mammalian expression vector pCDNA3, tagged with hCD2 surface marker that replaces the Neo gene (see: Harding, H., et. al Mol Cell 6, November 2000 issue for details)
How to cite: ATF4 1: Mouse ATF4 (CHOP11/cATF)-WT was a gift from David Ron (Addgene plasmid # 21845 ; http://n2t.net/addgene:21845 ; RRID:Addgene_21845)
