>Addgene plasmid #21845 | ATF4 1: Mouse ATF4 (CHOP11/cATF)-WT | addgene partial sequence | sequence record 27655 | 21845 with CMV-F
GAGCTCTCTGGCTAACTAGAGAACCCACTGCTTACTGGCTTATCGAAATTAATACGACTCACTATAGGGA
GACCCAAGCTTGGTACCGAGCTCGGATCCACTAGTAACGGCCGCCAGTGTGCTGGAATTCGGCACGAGAC
GAAATCCAGCAGCAGTGTTGCTGTAACGGACAAAGATACCTTCGAGTTAAGCACATTCCTGGAATCCAGC
AAAGCCCCACAACATGACCGAGATGAGCTTCCTGAACAGCGAAGTGTTGGCGGGGGACTTGATGTCCCCC
TTCGACCAGTCGGGTTTGGGGGCTGAAGAAAGCCTAGGTCTCTTAGATGACTATCTGGAGGTGGCCAAGC
ACTTGAAACCTCATGGGTTCTCCAGCGACAAGGCGGGCTCCTCGGAATGGCCGGCTATGGATGATGGCTT
GGCCAGTGCCTCAGACACCGGCAAGGAGGATGCCTTTTCCGGGACAGATTGGATGTTGGAGAAAATGGAT
CTGAAAGAGTTTGACTTCGATGCTCTGTTTCGAATGGATGACCTGGAAACCATGCCAGATGAGCTCTTGA
CCACGTTGGATGACACATGTGATCTTTTTGCCCCTCTAGTCCAAGAGACTAATAAGGAGCCCCCTCAGAC
AGTGAACCCAATTGGCCATCTCCCAGAAAGTTTAATAAAAGTCGACCAGGTTGCCCCCTTTACATTCTTG
CAGCCTTTCCCCTGTTCCCCAGGGGTTCTG
